>Addgene plasmid #127709 | NLS-LucWT-GFP | addgene full sequence | sequence record 248776 | Addgene NGS Result
TTGAGATCCTTTTTTTCTGCGCGTAATCTGCTGCTTGCAAACAAAAAAACCACCGCTACCAGCGGTGGTT
TGTTTGCCGGATCAAGAGCTACCAACTCTTTTTCCGAAGGTAACTGGCTTCAGCAGAGCGCAGATACCAA
ATACTGTTCTTCTAGTGTAGCCGTAGTTAGGCCACCACTTCAAGAACTCTGTAGCACCGCCTACATACCT
CGCTCTGCTAATCCTGTTACCAGTGGCTGCTGCCAGTGGCGATAAGTCGTGTCTTACCGGGTTGGACTCA
AGACGATAGTTACCGGATAAGGCGCAGCGGTCGGGCTGAACGGGGGGTTCGTGCACACAGCCCAGCTTGG
AGCGAACGACCTACACCGAACTGAGATACCTACAGCGTGAGCTATGAGAAAGCGCCACGCTTCCCGAAGG
GAGAAAGGCGGACAGGTATCCGGTAAGCGGCAGGGTCGGAACAGGAGAGCGCACGAGGGAGCTTCCAGGG
GGAAACGCCTGGTATCTTTATAGTCCTGTCGGGTTTCGCCACCTCTGACTTGAGCGTCGATTTTTGTGAT
GCTCGTCAGGGGGGCGGAGCCTATGGAAAAACGCCAGCAACGCGGCCTTTTTACGGTTCCTGGCCTTTTG
CTGGCCTTTTGCTCACATGTTCTTTCCTGCGTTATCCCCTGATTCTGTGGATAACCGTATTACCGCCTTT
GAGTGAGCTGATACCGCTCGCCGCAGCCGAACGACCGAGCGCAGCGAGTCAGTGAGCGAGGAAGCGGAAG
AGCGCCCAATACGCAAACCGCCTCTCCCCGCGCGTTGGCCGATTCATTAATGCAGCTGGCACGACAGGTT
TCCCGACTGGAAAGCGGGCAGTGAGCGCAACGCAATTAATGTGAGTTAGCTCACTCATTAGGCACCCCAG
GCTTTACACTTTATGCTTCCGGCTCGTATGTTGTGTGGAATTGTGAGCGGATAACAATTTCACACAGGAA
ACAGCTATGACATGATTACGAATTAATTCGAGCTCGCCCGACATTGATTATTGACTAGTTATTAATAGTA
ATCAATTACGGGGTCATTAGTTCATAGCCCATATATGGAGTTCCGCGTTACATAACTTACGGTAAATGGC
CCGCCTGGCTGACCGCCCAACGACCCCCGCCCATTGACGTCAATAATGACGTATGTTCCCATAGTAACGC
CAATAGGGACTTTCCATTGACGTCAATGGGTGGAGTATTTACGGTAAACTGCCCACTTGGCAGTACATCA
AGTGTATCATATGCCAAGTACGCCCCCTATTGACGTCAATGACGGTAAATGGCCCGCCTGGCATTATGCC
CAGTACATGACCTTATGGGACTTTCCTACTTGGCAGTACATCTACGTATTAGTCATCGCTATTACCATGG
TGATGCGGTTTTGGCAGTACATCAATGGGCGTGGATAGCGGTTTGACTCACGGGGATTTCCAAGTCTCCA
CCCCATTGACGTCAATGGGAGTTTGTTTTGGCACCAAAATCAACGGGACTTTCCAAAATGTCGTAACAAC
TCCGCCCCATTGACGCAAATGGGCGGTAGGCGTGTACGGTGGGAGGTCTATATAAGCAGAGCTCGTTTAG
TGAACCGTCAGATCGCCTGGAGACGCCATCCACGCTGTTTTGACCTCCATAGAAGACACCGGGACCGATC
CAGCCTCCGCGGCCGGGAACGGTGCATTGGAACGCGGATTCCCCGTGCCAAGAGTGACGTAAGTACCGCC
TATAGAGTCTATAGGCCCACCCCCTTGGCTTCGTTAGAACGCGGCTACAATTAATACATAACCTTATGTA
TCATACACATACGATTTAGGTGACACTATAGAATAACATCCACTTTGCCTTTCTCTCCACAGGTGTCCAC
TCCCAGGTCCAACTGCACCTCGGTTCTATCGATTGAATTCGCCGCCATGGACTACAAGGACGACGATGAC
AAGGGATCCCCTAAGAAGAAGCGAAAGGTTGAAGACGCCAAAAACATAAAGAAAGGCCCGGCGCCATTCT
ATCCGCTGGAAGATGGAACCGCTGGAGAGCAACTGCATAAGGCTATGAAGAGATACGCCCTGGTTCCTGG
AACAATTGCTTTTACAGATGCACATATCGAGGTGGACATCACTTACGCTGAGTACTTCGAAATGTCCGTT
CGGTTGGCAGAAGCTATGAAACGATATGGGCTGAATACAAATCACAGAATCGTCGTATGCAGTGAAAACT
CTCTTCAATTCTTTATGCCGGTGTTGGGCGCGTTATTTATCGGAGTTGCAGTTGCGCCCGCGAACGACAT
TTATAATGAACGTGAATTGCTCAACAGTATGGGCATTTCGCAGCCTACCGTGGTGTTCGTTTCCAAAAAG
GGGTTGCAAAAAATTTTGAACGTGCAAAAAAAGCTCCCAATCATCCAAAAAATTATTATCATGGATTCTA
AAACGGATTACCAGGGATTTCAGTCGATGTACACGTTCGTCACATCTCATCTACCTCCCGGTTTTAATGA
ATACGATTTTGTGCCAGAGTCCTTCGATAGGGACAAGACAATTGCACTGATCATGAACTCCTCTGGATCT
ACTGGTCTGCCTAAAGGTGTCGCTCTGCCTCATAGAACTGCCTGCGTGAGATTCTCGCATGCCAGAGATC
CTATTTTTGGCAATCAAATCATTCCGGATACTGCGATTTTAAGTGTTGTTCCATTCCATCACGGTTTTGG
AATGTTTACTACACTCGGATATTTGATATGTGGATTTCGAGTCGTCTTAATGTATAGATTTGAAGAAGAG
CTGTTTCTGAGGAGCCTTCAGGATTACAAGATTCAAAGTGCGCTGCTGGTGCCAACCCTATTCTCCTTCT
TCGCCAAAAGCACTCTGATTGACAAATACGATTTATCTAATTTACACGAAATTGCTTCTGGTGGCGCTCC
CCTCTCTAAGGAAGTCGGGGAAGCGGTTGCCAAGAGGTTCCATCTGCCAGGTATCAGGCAAGGATATGGG
CTCACTGAGACTACATCAGCTATTCTGATTACACCCGAGGGGGATGATAAACCGGGCGCGGTCGGTAAAG
TTGTTCCATTTTTTGAAGCGAAGGTTGTGGATCTGGATACCGGGAAAACGCTGGGCGTTAATCAAAGAGG
CGAACTGTGTGTGAGAGGTCCTATGATTATGTCCGGTTATGTAAACAATCCGGAAGCGACCAACGCCTTG
ATTGACAAGGATGGATGGCTACATTCTGGAGACATAGCTTACTGGGACGAAGACGAACACTTCTTCATCG
TTGACCGCCTGAAGTCTCTGATTAAGTACAAAGGCTATCAGGTGGCTCCCGCTGAATTGGAATCCATCTT
GCTCCAACACCCCAACATCTTCGACGCAGGTGTCGCAGGTCTTCCCGACGATGACGCCGGTGAACTTCCC
GCCGCCGTTGTTGTTTTGGAGCACGGAAAGACGATGACGGAAAAAGAGATCGTGGATTACGTCGCCAGTC
AAGTAACAACCGCGAAAAAGTTGCGCGGAGGAGTTGTGTTTGTGGACGAAGTACCGAAAGGTCTTACCGG
AAAACTCGACGCAAGAAAAATCAGAGAGATCCTCATAAAGGCCAAGAAGGGCGGAAAGTCCAAAATCGTC
GACACCATGTCTAGAGTGAGCAAGGGCGAGGAGCTGTTCACCGGGGTGGTGCCCATCCTGGTCGAGCTGG
ACGGCGACGTAAACGGCCACAAGTTCAGCGTGTCCGGCGAGGGCGAGGGCGATGCCACCTACGGCAAGCT
GACCCTGAAGTTCATCTGCACCACCGGCAAGCTGCCCGTGCCCTGGCCCACCCTCGTGACCACCCTGACC
TACGGCGTGCAGTGCTTCAGCCGCTACCCCGACCACATGAAGCAGCACGACTTCTTCAAGTCCGCCATGC
CCGAAGGCTACGTCCAGGAGCGCACCATCTTCTTCAAGGACGACGGCAACTACAAGACCCGCGCCGAGGT
GAAGTTCGAGGGCGACACCCTGGTGAACCGCATCGAGCTGAAGGGCATCGACTTCAAGGAGGACGGCAAC
ATCCTGGGGCACAAGCTGGAGTACAACTACAACAGCCACAACGTCTATATCATGGCCGACAAGCAGAAGA
ACGGCATCAAGGTGAACTTCAAGATCCGCCACAACATCGAGGACGGCAGCGTGCAGCTCGCCGACCACTA
CCAGCAGAACACCCCCATCGGCGACGGCCCCGTGCTGCTGCCCGACAACCACTACCTGAGCACCCAGTCC
GCCCTGAGCAAAGACCCCAACGAGAAGCGCGATCACATGGTCCTGCTGGAGTTCGTGACCGCCGCCGGGA
TCACTCTCGGCATGGACGAGCTGTACAAGTAAAAGCTTGGCCGCCATGGCCCAACTTGTTTATTGCAGCT
TATAATGGTTACAAATAAAGCAATAGCATCACAAATTTCACAAATAAAGCATTTTTTTCACTGCATTCTA
GTTGTGGTTTGTCCAAACTCATCAATGTATCTTATCATGTCTGGATCGGGAATTAATTCGGCGCAGCACC
ATGGCCTGAAATAACCTCTGAAAGAGGAACTTGGTTAGGTACCTTCTGAGGCGGAAAGAACCAGCTGTGG
AATGTGTGTCAGTTAGGGTGTGGAAAGTCCCCAGGCTCCCCAGCAGGCAGAAGTATGCAAAGCATGCATC
TCAATTAGTCAGCAACCAGGTGTGGAAAGTCCCCAGGCTCCCCAGCAGGCAGAAGTATGCAAAGCATGCA
TCTCAATTAGTCAGCAACCATAGTCCCGCCCCTAACTCCGCCCATCCCGCCCCTAACTCCGCCCAGTTCC
GCCCATTCTCCGCCCCATGGCTGACTAATTTTTTTTATTTATGCAGAGGCCGAGGCCGCCTCGGCCTCTG
AGCTATTCCAGAAGTAGTGAGGAGGCTTTTTTGGAGGCCTAGGCTTTTGCAAAAAGCTGTTAACAGCTTG
GCACTGGCCGTCGTTTTACAACGTCGTGACTGGGAAAACCCTGGCGTTACCCAACTTAATCGCCTTGCAG
CACATCCCCCTTTCGCCAGCTGGCGTAATAGCGAAGAGGCCCGCACCGATCGCCCTTCCCAACAGTTGCG
CAGCCTGAATGGCGAATGGCGCCTGATGCGGTATTTTCTCCTTACGCATCTGTGCGGTATTTCACACCGC
ATA
[142 nt withheld, positions 5184-5325]
C
[141 nt withheld, positions 5327-5467]
CCTTTGACGTTGGAGTCCACGTTCTTT
[37 nt withheld, positions 5495-5531]
ACCCTATCTCGGGCTATTCTTTTGATTTATAAGGGATTTTGCCGATTTCGGCCTATTGGTTAAAAAATGA
GCTGATTTAACAAAAATTTAACGCGAATTTTAACAAAATATTAACGTTTACAATTTTATGGTGCACTCTC
AGTACAATCTGCTCTGATGCCGCATAGTTAAGCCAGCCCCGACACCCGCCAACACCCGCTGACGCGCCCT
GACGGGCTTGTCTGCTCCCGGCATCCGCTTACAGACAAGCTGTGACCGTCTCCGGGAGCTGCATGTGTCA
GAGGTTTTCACCGTCATCACCGAAACGCGCGAGACGAAAGGGCCTCGTGATACGCCTATTTTTATAGGTT
AATGTCATGATAATAATGGTTTCTTAGACGTCAGGTGGCACTTTTCGGGGAAATGTGCGCGGAACCCCTA
TTTGTTTATTTTTCTAAATACATTCAAATATGTATCCGCTCATGAGACAATAACCCTGATAAATGCTTCA
ATAATATTGAAAAAGGAAGAGTATGAGTATTCAACATTTCCGTGTCGCCCTTATTCCCTTTTTTGCGGCA
TTTTGCCTTCCTGTTTTTGCTCACCCAGAAACGCTGGTGAAAGTAAAAGATGCTGAAGATCAGTTGGGTG
CACGAGTGGGTTACATCGAACTGGATCTCAACAGCGGTAAGATCCTTGAGAGTTTTCGCCCCGAAGAACG
TTTTCCAATGATGAGCACTTTTAAAGTTCTGCTATGTGGCGCGGTATTATCCCGTATTGACGCCGGGCAA
GAGCAACTCGGTCGCCGCATACACTATTCTCAGAATGACTTGGTTGAGTACTCACCAGTCACAGAAAAGC
ATCTTACGGATGGCATGACAGTAAGAGAATTATGCAGTGCTGCCATAACCATGAGTGATAACACTGCGGC
CAACTTACTTCTGACAACGATCGGAGGACCGAAGGAGCTAACCGCTTTTTTGCACAACATGGGGGATCAT
GTAACTCGCCTTGATCGTTGGGAACCGGAGCTGAATGAAGCCATACCAAACGACGAGCGTGACACCACGA
TGCCTGTAGCAATGGCAACAACGTTGCGCAAACTATTAACTGGCGAACTACTTACTCTAGCTTCCCGGCA
ACAATTAATAGACTGGATGGAGGCGGATAAAGTTGCAGGACCACTTCTGCGCTCGGCCCTTCCGGCTGGC
TGGTTTATTGCTGATAAATCTGGAGCCGGTGAGCGTGGGTCTCGCGGTATCATTGCAGCACTGGGGCCAG
ATGGTAAGCCCTCCCGTATCGTAGTTATCTACACGACGGGGAGTCAGGCAACTATGGATGAACGAAATAG
ACAGATCGCTGAGATAGGTGCCTCACTGATTAAGCATTGGTAACTGTCAGACCAAGTTTACTCATATATA
CTTTAGATTGATTTAAAACTTCATTTTTAATTTAAAAGGATCTAGGTGAAGATCCTTTTTGATAATCTCA
TGACCAAAATCCCTTAACGTGAGTTTTCGTTCCACTGAGCGTCAGACCCCGTAGAAAAGATCAAAGGATC
TTC
Features (pLannotate 1.2.2; 22 found; start..end, strand, type, name):
      1..589     +  rep_origin     ori: high-copy-number ColE1/pMB1/pBR322/pUC origin of replication
    772..864     +  CDS            lacI (fragment): lac repressor; lacI; The lac repressor binds to the lac operator to inhibit transcription in E. coli. This inhibition can be relieved by adding lactose or isopropyl-β-D-thiogalactopyranoside (IPTG).
    877..898     +  protein_bind   CAP binding site: CAP binding activates transcription in the presence of cAMP. E. coli catabolite activator protein
    913..943     +  promoter       lac promoter: promoter for the E. coli lac operon
    951..967     +  protein_bind   lac operator: The lac repressor binds to the lac operator to inhibit transcription in E. coli. This inhibition can be relieved by adding lactose or isopropyl-β-D-thiogalactopyranoside (IPTG). lac repressor encoded by lacI
   1020..1399    +  enhancer       CMV enhancer: human cytomegalovirus immediate early enhancer
   1400..1603    +  promoter       CMV promoter: human cytomegalovirus (CMV) immediate early promoter
   1739..1782    +  intron         CMV intron (fragment): modified intron A from human cytomegalovirus
   1834..1852    +  promoter       SP6 promoter: promoter for bacteriophage SP6 RNA polymerase
   1856..1893    +  CDS            IgH signal sequence (fragment): signal sequence from the mouse immunoglobulin heavy chain variable region
   1943..1963    +  CDS            FLAG (fragment): FLAG® epitope tag, followed by an enterokinase cleavage site
   1991..3628    +  CDS            luciferase: firefly luciferase; luc+; enhanced luc+ version of the luciferase gene
   3656..4372    +  CDS            EGFP: the original enhanced GFP (Yang et al., 1996) mammalian codon-optimized
   4393..4527    +  polyA_signal   SV40 poly(A) signal: SV40 polyadenylation signal
   4596..4953    +  promoter       SV40 promoter: SV40 enhancer and early promoter
   4972..5126    +  CDS            lacZα (fragment): LacZα fragment of β-galactosidase; lacZ fragment
   5132..5183    -  misc_feature   bom (fragment): basis of mobility region from pBR322
   5202..5582    +  rep_origin     M13 ori (sequence partly withheld): M13 bacteriophage origin of replication; arrow indicates direction of (+) strand synthesis
   5658..5707    -  misc_feature   bom (fragment): basis of mobility region from pBR322
   5809..5844    -  CDS            rop (fragment): Rop protein, which maintains plasmids at low copy number; rop
   5939..6043    +  promoter       AmpR promoter: bla
   6044..6904    +  CDS            AmpR: β-lactamase; bla; confers resistance to ampicillin, carbenicillin, and related antibiotics
