[The description below was written by a language model from this plasmid's Addgene catalogue record and pLannotate feature annotations shown in this document.]
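Description:
NLS-LucWT-GFP is a mammalian expression plasmid built on the pRK5 backbone, with a sequenced length of about 7.1 kb. It expresses wild-type firefly luciferase as a nuclear-targeted fluorescent fusion protein. The plasmid is propagated in E. coli through a high-copy ColE1/pUC-type origin and selected with ampicillin via the β-lactamase gene. An M13 phage origin is also present, which in principle allows single-stranded DNA production. No drug-resistance marker for mammalian cells is annotated. The catalogue lists GFP as the selectable marker, meaning transfected cells are identified by fluorescence.

The expression cassette is driven by the human CMV immediate-early enhancer and promoter, followed by a fragment of the CMV intron and an SP6 promoter that also serves as a sequencing primer site. The open reading frame begins with an N-terminal FLAG epitope and a nuclear localization signal. The NLS is recorded in the catalogue but is not called as a separate feature in the automated annotation. These are followed by the luc+ version of firefly luciferase and a C-terminal EGFP, and the cassette ends in an SV40 polyadenylation signal. Other annotated elements are short backbone remnants, such as an SV40 enhancer/early promoter region, lac regulatory sequences, and partial lacZα, lacI, bom, rop and IgH signal-sequence matches, and they have no stated role.

The associated publication concerns assays for the degradation of misfolded proteins in cells. In that context, the construct provides a nuclear luciferase-GFP substrate that can be followed by fluorescence, FLAG detection or enzymatic activity. The "WT" in the name suggests it may be a wild-type counterpart to mutant luciferase versions, but the record does not describe these.
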