Addgene plasmid #127709: NLS-LucWT-GFP
Purpose: The expressed ORF encodes nucleus location signal with GFP and WT Luciferase.
Depositing lab: Xiaolu Yang. Publication: Assays for the Degradation of Misfolded Proteins in Cells. Guo L, Prall W, Yang X. J Vis Exp. 2016 Aug 28;(114). doi: 10.3791/54266. PubMed 27684355.
Backbone
  Vector backbone: pRK5
  Backbone size w/o insert (bp): 4600
  Vector type: Mammalian Expression
  Selectable markers: GFP
Growth in bacteria
  Bacterial resistance: Ampicillin, 100 μg/mL
  Growth temperature: 37°C
  Growth strain: DH5alpha
  Copy number: Unknown
Gene/Insert
  Gene/Insert name: Luciferase
  Species: firefly
  Promoter: CMV
  Tag / fusion protein: FLAG-NLS (N terminal on insert); EGFP (C terminal on insert)
  Cloning method: Unknown
  Sequencing primers: 5′ SP6_primer; 3′ pBABE_3_primer
Terms and licenses: Academic/Nonprofit Terms; Industry Terms: Not Available to Industry
How to cite: NLS-LucWT-GFP was a gift from Xiaolu Yang (Addgene plasmid # 127709 ; http://n2t.net/addgene:127709 ; RRID:Addgene_127709)
